Addgene plasmid #159274: NINJA TC
Purpose: Expresses the NINJA targeting construct (inducible neoantigen expression via cumulative Cre, rtTA, doxycycline and tamoxifen).
Depositing lab: Nikhil Joshi. Depositing organization: Yale University. Publication: Inducible de novo expression of neoantigens in tumor cells and mice. Damo M, Fitzgerald B, Lu Y, Nader M, William I, Cheung JF, Connolly KA, Foster GG, Akama-Garren E, Lee DY, Chang GP, Gocheva V, Schmidt LM, Boileve A, Wilson JH, Cui C, Monroy I, Gokare P, Cabeceiras P, Jacks T, Joshi NS. Nat Biotechnol. 2020 Jul 27. pii: 10.1038/s41587-020-0613-1. doi: 10.1038/s41587-020-0613-1. PubMed 32719479.
Backbone
  Vector backbone: pZDonor
  Backbone manufacturer: Millipore Sigma
  Backbone size w/o insert (bp): 6417
  Total vector size (bp): 14921
  Vector type: Mammalian Expression, Mouse Targeting
  Selectable markers: Puromycin
Growth in bacteria
  Bacterial resistance: Ampicillin, 100 μg/mL
  Growth temperature: 37°C
  Growth strain: DH5alpha
  Copy number: Unknown
Gene/Insert
  Gene/Insert name: NINJA TC (alt name: NINJA Targeting Construct)
  Species: H. sapiens (human), M. musculus (mouse), G. gallus (chicken), Synthetic; jellyfish, phage
  Insert size (bp): 8504
  Cloning method: Gibson Cloning
  Sequencing primers: 5′ CCCTCTTCCCTCGTGATCTG; 3′ GTCGAGGTGCCCGAAGGAC
Terms and licenses: Academic/Nonprofit Terms; Industry Terms: Not Available to Industry
Depositor comments: Puromycin resistance is deleted after Cre recombination.
How to cite: NINJA TC was a gift from Nikhil Joshi (Addgene plasmid # 159274 ; http://n2t.net/addgene:159274 ; RRID:Addgene_159274)
