[The description below was written by a language model from this plasmid's Addgene catalogue record and pLannotate feature annotations shown in this document.]
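Description:
NINJA TC is a roughly 14.9 kb mouse targeting and mammalian expression plasmid built on the pZDonor backbone. It carries an approximately 8.5 kb Gibson-assembled insert flanked by left and right homology arms from intron 1 of the mouse Rosa26 locus, so the cassette can be knocked in at that site. In bacteria it is maintained through a high-copy ColE1/pUC-type origin and ampicillin resistance, and an f1 origin is also present. In mammalian cells, selection uses a PGK promoter–puromycin resistance–HSV TK poly(A) cassette.

The insert is a layered genetic switch meant to give inducible neoantigen expression only after the combined action of Cre, rtTA, doxycycline and tamoxifen. In the regulatory module, a tight TRE promoter sits beside one FLPo fragment. The second FLPo fragment, fused to the ERT2 ligand-binding domain and followed by a poly(A) signal, lies in the opposite orientation among paired, inverted lox5171 and loxN sites. This arrangement is consistent with a Cre-driven inversion and excision that assembles an intact FLPo-ERT2 reading frame under TRE control, and the depositor notes that the puromycin cassette is deleted after Cre recombination. Doxycycline-bound rtTA would then drive transcription, and tamoxifen would activate the recombinase.

The payload module uses a CAG promoter (CMV enhancer, chicken β-actin promoter, chimeric intron) driving a fluorescent protein of jellyfish origin that is split into two parts, annotated as EBFP2- and ECFP-like fragments. Between them lies an intronic segment in which inverted FRT sites flank a reverse-oriented element containing a splice acceptor, a FLAG fragment and an SV40 poly(A), with a bGH poly(A) terminating the unit. FLP-mediated inversion presumably brings this element into the transcript. The record does not identify the neoantigen sequences, and the OR51A4 annotations between the two modules are unexplained by the record.
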