Features (pLannotate 1.2.2; 42 found; start..end, strand, type, name):
     74..178     +  promoter       AmpR promoter: bla
    179..1039    +  CDS            AmpR: β-lactamase; bla; confers resistance to ampicillin, carbenicillin, and related antibiotics
   1210..1798    +  rep_origin     ori: high-copy-number ColE1/pMB1/pBR322/pUC origin of replication
   1981..2073    +  CDS            lacI (fragment): lac repressor; lacI; The lac repressor binds to the lac operator to inhibit transcription in E. coli. This inhibition can be relieved by adding lactose or isopropyl-β-D-thiogalactopyranoside (IPTG).
   2086..2107    +  protein_bind   CAP binding site: CAP binding activates transcription in the presence of cAMP. E. coli catabolite activator protein
   2122..2152    +  promoter       lac promoter: promoter for the E. coli lac operon
   2156..2178    +  protein_bind   lac operator (fragment): The lac repressor binds to the lac operator to inhibit transcription in E. coli. This inhibition can be relieved by adding lactose or isopropyl-β-D-thiogalactopyranoside (IPTG). lac repressor encoded by lacI
   2221..2239    +  promoter       T3 promoter: promoter for bacteriophage T3 RNA polymerase
   2284..3075    +  misc_feature   Rosa26 left arm: left homology arm from intron 1 of the mouse Rosa26 gene (Soriano, 1999)
   3092..3142    -  misc_feature   MCS (fragment): pBluescript multiple cloning site
   3143..3176    +  protein_bind   lox5171: Cre-mediated recombination occurs in the 8-bp core sequence (GTACACAT). lox5171 sites are compatible with each other, but incompatible with loxP or loxN sites (Lee and Saito, 1988). Cre recombinase
   3209..3256    -  polyA_signal   HSV TK poly(A) signal: herpes simplex virus thymidine kinase polyadenylation signal (Cole and Stacy, 1985)
   3263..3862    -  CDS            PuroR: puromycin N-acetyltransferase; pac from Streptomyces alboniger; confers resistance to puromycin
   3883..4382    -  promoter       PGK promoter: mouse phosphoglycerate kinase 1 promoter
   4406..4439    +  protein_bind   loxN: Cre-mediated recombination occurs in the 8-bp core sequence (GTATACCT). loxN sites are compatible with each other, but incompatible with loxP or lox2272 sites. Cre recombinase
   4495..4936    +  CDS            FLPo (fragment): nuclear-targeted site-specific recombinase FLPo is a mouse codon-optimized fusion between the SV40 nuclear localization signal and a thermostable version of the Saccharomyces cerevisiae site-specific recombinase FLP. Recombination occurs at FRT sequences.
   5046..5981    +  CDS            ERT2: mutated ligand-binding domain of the human estrogen receptor (Feil et al., 1997)
   5994..6041    +  polyA_signal   HSV TK poly(A) signal: herpes simplex virus thymidine kinase polyadenylation signal (Cole and Stacy, 1985)
   6070..6103    -  protein_bind   lox5171: Cre-mediated recombination occurs in the 8-bp core sequence (GTACACAT). lox5171 sites are compatible with each other, but incompatible with loxP or loxN sites (Lee and Saito, 1988). Cre recombinase
   6118..6151    -  protein_bind   loxN: Cre-mediated recombination occurs in the 8-bp core sequence (GTATACCT). loxN sites are compatible with each other, but incompatible with loxP or lox2272 sites. Cre recombinase
   6167..7022    -  CDS            FLPo (fragment): nuclear-targeted site-specific recombinase FLPo is a mouse codon-optimized fusion between the SV40 nuclear localization signal and a thermostable version of the Saccharomyces cerevisiae site-specific recombinase FLP. Recombination occurs at FRT sequences.
   7050..7364    -  promoter       tight TRE promoter: Tet-responsive promoter PTight, consisting of seven tet operator sequences followed by the minimal CMV promoter
   7947..8075    -  CDS            OR51A4 (fragment): O51A4_HUMAN - Experimental evidence at transcript level: Swiss-Prot protein existence level 2. Odorant receptor. From Homo sapiens (Human).
   9157..9285    -  CDS            OR51A4 (fragment): O51A4_HUMAN - Experimental evidence at transcript level: Swiss-Prot protein existence level 2. Odorant receptor. From Homo sapiens (Human).
   9847..10226   +  enhancer       CMV enhancer: human cytomegalovirus immediate early enhancer
  10228..10504   +  promoter       chicken β-actin promoter: No description available
  10505..11521   +  intron         chimeric intron: chimera between introns from chicken β-actin and rabbit β-globin
  11573..12070   +  CDS            EBFP2 (fragment): EBFP2 is a basic (constitutively fluorescent) blue fluorescent protein published in 2007, derived from Aequorea victoria. It is reported to be a rapidly-maturing monomer with moderate acid sensitivity.
  12116..12140   +  intron         hybrid intron (fragment): hybrid between chicken β-actin (CBA) and minute virus of mice (MMV) introns (Gray et al., 2011)
  12244..12291   +  protein_bind   FRT: FLP-mediated recombination occurs in the 8-bp core sequence TCTAGAAA (Turan and Bode, 2011). FLP recombinase from the Saccharomyces cerevisiae 2μ plasmid
  12333..12353   -  CDS            FLAG (fragment): FLAG® epitope tag, followed by an enterokinase cleavage site
  12384..12450   -  misc_feature   Ad SA (fragment): adenovirus major late transcript splice acceptor (Friedrich and Soriano, 1991)
  12511..12592   -  polyA_signal   SV40 poly(A) signal: SV40 polyadenylation signal
  12615..12694   -  CDS            large T antigen (fragment): large T antigen from SV40 (simian virus 40)
  12701..12748   -  protein_bind   FRT: FLP-mediated recombination occurs in the 8-bp core sequence TCTAGAAA (Turan and Bode, 2011). FLP recombinase from the Saccharomyces cerevisiae 2μ plasmid
  12926..13185   +  CDS            ECFP (fragment): enhanced CFP mammalian codon-optimized
  13213..13231   -  promoter       SP6 promoter: promoter for bacteriophage SP6 RNA polymerase
  13257..13481   +  polyA_signal   bGH poly(A) signal: bovine growth hormone polyadenylation signal
  13506..14313   +  misc_feature   Rosa26 right arm: right homology arm from intron 1 of the mouse Rosa26 gene (Soriano, 1999)
  14332..14350   -  promoter       T7 promoter: promoter for bacteriophage T7 RNA polymerase
  14358..14513   +  CDS            lacZα (fragment): LacZα fragment of β-galactosidase; lacZ fragment
  14518..21      +  rep_origin     f1 ori (across the origin) (sequence partly withheld): f1 bacteriophage origin of replication; arrow indicates direction of (+) strand synthesis
>Addgene plasmid #159274 | NINJA TC | addgene full sequence | sequence record 310699 | Addgene NGS Result
AACAAAAATTTAACGCGAATTTTAACAAAATATTAACGCTTACAATTTAGGTGGCACTTTTCGGGGAAAT
GTGCGCGGAACCCCTATTTGTTTATTTTTCTAAATACATTCAAATATGTATCCGCTCATGAGACAATAAC
CCTGATAAATGCTTCAATAATATTGAAAAAGGAAGAGTATGAGTATTCAACATTTCCGTGTCGCCCTTAT
TCCCTTTTTTGCGGCATTTTGCCTTCCTGTTTTTGCTCACCCAGAAACGCTGGTGAAAGTAAAAGATGCT
GAAGATCAGTTGGGTGCACGAGTGGGTTACATCGAACTGGATCTCAACAGCGGTAAGATCCTTGAGAGTT
TTCGCCCCGAAGAACGTTTTCCAATGATGAGCACTTTTAAAGTTCTGCTATGTGGCGCGGTATTATCCCG
TATTGACGCCGGGCAAGAGCAACTCGGTCGCCGCATACACTATTCTCAGAATGACTTGGTTGAGTACTCA
CCAGTCACAGAAAAGCATCTTACGGATGGCATGACAGTAAGAGAATTATGCAGTGCTGCCATAACCATGA
GTGATAACACTGCGGCCAACTTACTTCTGACAACGATCGGAGGACCGAAGGAGCTAACCGCTTTTTTGCA
CAACATGGGGGATCATGTAACTCGCCTTGATCGTTGGGAACCGGAGCTGAATGAAGCCATACCAAACGAC
GAGCGTGACACCACGATGCCTGTAGCAATGGCAACAACGTTGCGCAAACTATTAACTGGCGAACTACTTA
CTCTAGCTTCCCGGCAACAATTAATAGACTGGATGGAGGCGGATAAAGTTGCAGGACCACTTCTGCGCTC
GGCCCTTCCGGCTGGCTGGTTTATTGCTGATAAATCTGGAGCCGGTGAGCGTGGGTCTCGCGGTATCATT
GCAGCACTGGGGCCAGATGGTAAGCCCTCCCGTATCGTAGTTATCTACACGACGGGGAGTCAGGCAACTA
TGGATGAACGAAATAGACAGATCGCTGAGATAGGTGCCTCACTGATTAAGCATTGGTAACTGTCAGACCA
AGTTTACTCATATATACTTTAGATTGATTTAAAACTTCATTTTTAATTTAAAAGGATCTAGGTGAAGATC
CTTTTTGATAATCTCATGACCAAAATCCCTTAACGTGAGTTTTCGTTCCACTGAGCGTCAGACCCCGTAG
AAAAGATCAAAGGATCTTCTTGAGATCCTTTTTTTCTGCGCGTAATCTGCTGCTTGCAAACAAAAAAACC
ACCGCTACCAGCGGTGGTTTGTTTGCCGGATCAAGAGCTACCAACTCTTTTTCCGAAGGTAACTGGCTTC
AGCAGAGCGCAGATACCAAATACTGTTCTTCTAGTGTAGCCGTAGTTAGGCCACCACTTCAAGAACTCTG
TAGCACCGCCTACATACCTCGCTCTGCTAATCCTGTTACCAGTGGCTGCTGCCAGTGGCGATAAGTCGTG
TCTTACCGGGTTGGACTCAAGACGATAGTTACCGGATAAGGCGCAGCGGTCGGGCTGAACGGGGGGTTCG
TGCACACAGCCCAGCTTGGAGCGAACGACCTACACCGAACTGAGATACCTACAGCGTGAGCTATGAGAAA
GCGCCACGCTTCCCGAAGGGAGAAAGGCGGACAGGTATCCGGTAAGCGGCAGGGTCGGAACAGGAGAGCG
CACGAGGGAGCTTCCAGGGGGAAACGCCTGGTATCTTTATAGTCCTGTCGGGTTTCGCCACCTCTGACTT
GAGCGTCGATTTTTGTGATGCTCGTCAGGGGGGCGGAGCCTATGGAAAAACGCCAGCAACGCGGCCTTTT
TACGGTTCCTGGCCTTTTGCTGGCCTTTTGCTCACATGTTCTTTCCTGCGTTATCCCCTGATTCTGTGGA
TAACCGTATTACCGCCTTTGAGTGAGCTGATACCGCTCGCCGCAGCCGAACGACCGAGCGCAGCGAGTCA
GTGAGCGAGGAAGCGGAAGAGCGCCCAATACGCAAACCGCCTCTCCCCGCGCGTTGGCCGATTCATTAAT
GCAGCTGGCACGACAGGTTTCCCGACTGGAAAGCGGGCAGTGAGCGCAACGCAATTAATGTGAGTTAGCT
CAGTCATTAGGCACCCCAGGCTTTACACTTTATGCTTCCGGCTCGTATGTTGTGTGGAATTGTGAGCGGA
TAACAATTTCACACAGGAAACAGCTATGACCATGATTACGCCAAGCGCGCAATTAACCCTCACTAAAGGG
AACAAAAGCTGGAGCTCTGTTTTGGTTGGCGTAAGGCGCCTGTCAGTTAACGGCAGCCGGAGTGCGCAGC
CGCCGGCAGCCTCGCTCTGCCCACTGGGTGGGGCGGGAGGTAGGTGGGGTGAGGCGAGCTGGACGTGCGG
GCGCGGTCGGCCTCTGGCGGGGCGGGGGRGGGGAGGGAGGGTCAGCGAAAGTAGCTCGCGCGCGAGCGGC
CGCCCACCCTCCCCTTCCTCTGGGGGAGTCGTTTTACCCGCCGCCGGCCGGGCCTCGTCGTCTGATTGGC
TCTCGGGGCCCAGAAAACTGGCCCTTGCCATTGGCTCGTGTTCGTGCAAGTTGAGTCCATCCGCCGGCCA
GCGGGGGCGGCGAGGAGGCGCTCCCAGGTTCCGGCCCTCCCCTCGGCCCCGCGCCGCAGAGTCTGGCCGC
GCGCCCCTGCGCAACGTGGCAGGAAGCGCGCGCTGGGGGCGGGGACGGGCAGTAGGGCTGAGCGGCTGCG
GGGCGGGTGCAAGCACGTTTCCGACTTGAGTTGCCTCAAGAGGGGCGTGCTGAGCCAGACCTCCATCGCG
CACTCCGGGGAGTGGAGGGAAGGAGCGAGGGCTCAGTTGGGCTGTTTTGGAGGCAGGAAGCACTTGCTCT
CCCAAAGTCGCTCTGAGTTGTTATCAGTAAGGGAGCTGCAGTGGAGTAGGCGGGGAGAAGGCCGCACCCT
TCTCCGGAGGGGGGAGGGGAGTGTTGCAATACCTTTCTGGGAGTTCTCTGCTGCCTCCTGGCTTCTGAGG
ACCGCCCTGGGCCTGGGAGAATCCCTTCCCCCTCTTCCCTCGTGATCTGCAACTCCAGTCTTTCTCCCGG
TGCTAGCTACTCTCGAGGTCGACGGTATCGATAAGCTTGATATCGAATTCCTGCAGCCCGGGATAACTTC
GTATAGTACACATTATACGAAGTTATGGCTAAGCTTTGTGCCATGCCATTGATGCTAGGAACAAACGACC
CAACACCCGTGCGTTTTATTCTGTCTTTTTATTGCCACGCGTTCAGGCACCGGGCTTGCGGGTCATGCAC
CAGGTGCGCGGTCCTTCGGGCACCTCGACGTCGGCGGTGACGGTGAAGCCGAGCCGCTCGTAGAAGGGGA
GGTTGCGGGGCGCGGAGGTCTCCAGGAAGGCGGGCACCCCGGCGCGCTCGGCCGCCTCCACTCCGGGGAG
CACGACGGCGCTGCCCAGACCCTTGCCCTGGTGGTCGGGCGAGACGCCGACGGTGGCCAGGAACCACGCG
GGCTCCTTGGGCCGGTGCGGCGCCAGGAGGCCTTCCATCTGTTGCTGCGCGGCCAGCCGGGAACCGCTCA
ACTCGGCCATGCGCGGGCCGATCTCGGCGAACACCGCCCCCGCTTCGACGCTCTCCGGCGTGGTCCAGAC
CGCCACCGCGGCGCCGTCGTCCGCGACCCACACCTTGCCGATGTCGAGCCCGACGCGCGTGAGGAAGAGT
TCTTGCAGCTCGGTGACCCGCTCGATGTGGCGGTCCGGATCGACGGTGTGGCGCGTGGCGGGGTAGTCGG
CGAACGCGGCGGCGAGGGTGCGTACGGCCCTGGGGACGTCGTCGCGGGTGGCGAGGCGCACCGTGGGCTT
GTACTCGGTCATGGTAAGCTTGGGCTGCAGGTCGAAAGGCCCGGAGATGAGGAAGAGGAGAACAGCGCGG
CAGACGTGCGCTTTTGAAGCGTGCAGAATGCCGGGCCTCCGGAGGACCTTCGGGCGCCCGCCCCGCCCCT
GAGCCCGCCCCTGAGCCCGCCCCCGGACCCACCCCTTCCCAGCCTCTGAGCCCAGAAAGCGAAGGAGCAA
AGCTGCTATTGGCCGCTGCCCCAAAGGCCTACCCGCTTCCATTGCTCAGCGGTGCTGTCCATCTGCACGA
GACTAGTGAGACGTGCTACTTCCATTTGTCACGTCCTGCACGACGCGAGCTGCGGGGCGGGGGGGAACTT
CCTGACTAGGGGAGGAGTAGAAGGTGGCGCGAAGGGGCCACCAAAGAACGGAGCCGGTTGGCGCCTACCG
GTGGATGTGGAATGTGTGCGAGGCCAGAGGCCACTTGTGTAGCGCCAAGTGCCCAGCGGGGCTGCTAAAG
CGCATGCTCCAGACTGCCTTGGGAAAAGCGCCTCCCCTACCCGGTACCTAGCACAGCCTGAATGGATAAC
TTCGTATAGGATACCTTATACGAAGTTATACCGGTTTCAAAAAATGGAAGGAAATCAGGAACTAACTCTC
TGCTCTTGTTTTCCAGGACAACCTGGTGCGCAGCTACAACAAGGCCCTGAAGAAGAACGCCCCCTACCCC
ATCTTCGCTATCAAGAACGGCCCTAAGAGCCACATCGGCAGGCACCTGATGACCAGCTTTCTGAGCATGA
AGGGCCTGACCGAGCTGACAAACGTGGTGGGCAACTGGAGCGACAAGAGGGCCTCCGCCGTGGCCAGGAC
CACCTACACCCACCAGATCACCGCCATCCCCGACCACTACTTCGCCCTGGTGTCCAGGTACTACGCCTAC
GACCCCATCAGCAAGGAGATGATCGCCCTGAAGGACGAGACCAACCCCATCGAGGAGTGGCAGCACATCG
AGCAGCTGAAGGGCAGCGCCGAGGGCAGCATCAGATACCCCGCCTGGAACGGCATCATCAGCCAGGAGGT
GCTGGACTACCTGAGCAGCTACATCAACAGGCGGATTTCCGTACGCGGATCCAAAGGTGGGATACGAAAA
GACCGAAGAGGAGGGAGAATGTTGAAACACAAGCGCCAGAGAGATGATGGGGAGGGCAGGGGTGAAGTGG
GGTCTGCTGGAGACATGAGAGCTGCCAACCTTTGGCCAAGCCCGCTCATGATCAAACGCTCTAAGAAGAA
CAGCCTGGCCTTGTCCCTGACGGCCGACCAGATGGTCAGTGCCTTGTTGGATGCTGAGCCCCCCATACTC
TATTCCGAGTATGATCCTACCAGACCCTTCAGTGAAGCTTCGATGATGGGCTTACTGACCAACCTGGCAG
ACAGGGAGCTGGTTCACATGATCAACTGGGCGAAGAGGGTGCCAGGCTTTGTGGATTTGACCCTCCATGA
TCAGGTCCACCTTCTTGAATGTGCCTGGCTAGAGATCCTGATGATTGGTCTCGTCTGGCGCTCCATGGAG
CACCCAGTGAAGCTACTGTTTGCTCCTAACTTGCTCTTGGACAGGAACCAGGGAAAATGTGTAGAGGGCA
TGGTGGAGATCTTCGACATGCTGCTGGCTACATCATCTCGGTTCCGCATGATGAATCTGCAGGGAGAGGA
GTTTGTGTGCCTCAAATCTATTATTTTGCTTAATTCTGGAGTGTACACATTTCTGTCCAGCACCCTGAAG
TCTCTGGAAGAGAAGGACCATATCCACCGAGTCCTGGACAAGATCACAGACACTTTGATCCACCTGATGG
CCAAGGCAGGCCTGACCCTGCAGCAGCAGCACCAGCGGCTGGCCCAGCTCCTCCTCATCCTCTCCCACAT
CAGGCACATGAGTAACAAAGGCATGGAGCATCTGTACAGCATGAAGTGCAAGAACGTGGTGCCCCTCTAT
GACCTGCTGCTGGAGGCGGCGGACGCCCACCGCCTACATGCGCCCACTAGCCGTGGAGGGGCATCCGTGG
AGGAGACGGACCAAAGCCACTTGGCCACTGCGGGCTCTACTTCATCGCATTCCTTGCAAAAGTATTACAT
CACGGGGGAGGCAGAGGGTTTCCCTGCCACAGCTTGAACGCGTGGCAATAAAAAGACAGAATAAAACGCA
CGGGTGTTGGGTCGTTTGTTCGGCGCGCCAGTAACATGTAGTAGTAAACATAACTTCGTATAATGTGTAC
TATACGAAGTTATGGCTTCTAGCTGAGATAACTTCGTATAAGGTATCCTATACGAAGTTATGGATCTATT
AACTCACCTTCAGCAGCTGGTACTCCTGCTTGTTGCTGCTGCTGTTGCCGGTCCTGTTCACTCTCTTCAG
CACGGGCTCGCTGTTCCTCAGGAACTCGTCCAGGTACACCAGGGGGTCGATCCTGCCTCTGGCGCTGAAA
AAGTAGATGTGCCTGGACACGCTTGTCTTGGTCTCGGTCACCAGGCACTGAATGATCACGCCCAGGTACT
TGTTCTGCACCAGCTTGAAGCTCTTGGGGTCCACGTTCTTGATGTCGCTGAACCTGCCGCAGTTGATGAA
TGTGGCCAGGAACAGGAACTGGTACAGGGTCTTGGTCTTGGTGAACCTGCTGGTGTACTCGAAGCTGTTC
AGGATCTTCTCGGTGATCTCCCAGATGCTCTCGCCCTCGGACAGCAGGGCCTTCAGCATCTTCTTGCTGT
GGCTGTTGCCCTTGTCGGCCTCCTCGCTGCTCTCGAACTGCAGCTGCAGGCTGGACACGATGTCGGTGAT
GTCGCTCTGGTGCTTCTGGCCGTTGTAAGGGATGATGGTGAACTCCCAGGCGGGGATCAGCTTCTTCAGG
CTGGCCTCCAGGATGGTGGCCTTCTGGGTCTTGTACTTGAACTGCAGGCTCTTGTTCACGATGTCGAAGC
TCAGGCTGTTGCTGATGATGGTGTTGTAGCTCATGAAGGTGGCCCTCTTGATGGCGGTGCCGTTGTGGGT
GATCATCCAGCACAGGTAGGTCAGCTCGGCGGCACAGCTGGCGATCTTCTCGCCGCTGGGCCTCTCGAAT
CTCTCCACGAACTGCCGCACCAGCACCTTGGGGGGGGTCTTGCACAGGATGTCGAACTGGCTCATCACCT
TCCTCTTCTTCTTAGGAGCCATGGTGTCGAGTGACTTACGTATTCTCCAGGCGATCTGACGGTTCACTAA
ACGAGCTCTGCTTATATAGGCCTCCCACCGTACACGCCTACCTCGACATACGTTCTCTATCACTGATAGG
GAGTAAACTCGACATACGTTCTCTATCACTGATAGGGATAAACTCGACATACGTTCTCTATCACTGATAG
GGAGTAAACTCGACATACGTTCTCTATCACTGATAGGGAGTAAACTCGACATACGTTCTCTATCACTGAT
AGGGAGTAAACTCGACATCGTTCTCTATCACTGATAGGGAGTAAACTCGACATACGTTCTCTATCACTGA
TAGGGAGTAAACTCGACATATCGAAACCGTCGCGGCCGCCAGTGTGATGGATGACTCTAGAGGGACAGCC
CCCCCCCAAAGCCCCCAGGGATGTAATTACGTCCCTCCCCCGCTAGGGGGCAGCAGCGAGCCGCCCGGGG
CTCCGCTCCGGTCCGGCGCTCCCCCCGCATCCCCGAGCCGGCAGCGTGCGGGGACAGCCCGGGCACGGGG
AAGGTGGCACGGGATCGCTTTCCTCTGAACGCTTCTCGCTGCTCTTTGAGCCTGCAGACACCTGGGGGGA
TACGGGGAAAAAGCTTTAGGCTGAAAGAGAGATTTAGAATGACAGAATCATAGAACGGCCTGGGTTGCAA
AGGAGCACAGTGCTCATCCAGATCCAACCCCCTGCTATGTGCAGGGTCATCAACCAGCAGCCCAGGCTGC
CCAGAGCCACATCCAGCCTGGCCTTGAATGCCTGCAGGGATGGGGCATCCACAGCCTCCTTGGGCAACCT
GTTCAGTGCGTCACCACCCTCTGGGGGAAAAACTGCCTCCTCATATCCAACCCAAACCTCCCCTGTCTCA
GTGTAAAGCCATTCCCCCTTGTCCTATCAAGGGGGAGTTTGCTGTGACATTGTTGGTCTGGGGTGACACA
TGTTTGCCAATTCAGTGCATCACGGAGAGGCAGATCTTGGGGATAAGGAAGTGCAGGACAGCATGGACGT
GGGACATGCAGGTGTTGAGGGCTCTGGGACACTCTCCAAGTCACAGCGTTCAGAACAGCCTTAAGGATAA
GAAGATAGGATAGAAGGACAAAGAGCAAGTTAAAACCCAGCATGGAGAGGAGCACAAAAAGGCCACAGAC
ACTGCTGGTCCCTGTGTCTGAGCCTGCATGTTTGATGGTGTCTGGATGCAAGCAGAAGGGGTGGAAGAGC
TTGCCTGGAGAGATACAGCTGGGTCAGTAGGACTGGGACAGGCAGCTGGAGAATTGCCATGTAGATGTTC
ATACAATCGTCAAATCATGAAGGCTGGAAAAGCCCTCCAAGATCCCCAAGACCAACCCCAACCCACCCAC
CGTGCCCACTGGCCATGTCCCTCAGTGCCACATCCCCACAGTTCTTCATCACCTCCAGGGACGGTGACCC
CCCCACCTCCGTGGGCAGCTGTGCCACTGCAGCACCGCTCTTTGGAGAAGGTAAATCTTGCTAAATCCAG
CCCGACCCTCCCCTGGCACAACGTAAGGCCATTATCTCTCATCCAACTCCAGGACGGAGTCAGTGAGGAT
GGGGCTCTAGAGGGACAGCCCCCCCCCAAAGCCCCCAGGGATGTAATTACGTCCCTCCCCCGCTAGGGGG
CAGCAGCGAGCCGCCCGGGGCTCCGCTCCGGTCCGGCGCTCCCCCCGCATCCCCGAGCCGGCAGCGTGCG
GGGACAGCCCGGGCACGGGGAAGGTGGCACGGGATCGCTTTCCTCTGAACGCTTCTCGCTGCTCTTTGAG
CCTGCAGACACCTGGGGGGATACGGGGAAAAAGCTTTAGGCTGAAAGAGAGATTTAGAATGACAGAATCA
TAGAACGGCCTGGGTTGCAAAGGAGCACAGTGCTCATCCAGATCCAACCCCCTGCTATGTGCAGGGTCAT
CAACCAGCAGCCCAGGCTGCCCAGAGCCACATCCAGCCTGGCCTTGAATGCCTGCAGGGATGGGGCATCC
ACAGCCTCCTTGGGCAACCTGTTCAGTGCGTCACCACCCTCTGGGGGAAAAACTGCCTCCTCATATCCAA
CCCAAACCTCCCCTGTCTCAGTGTAAAGCCATTCCCCCTTGTCCTATCAAGGGGGAGTTTGCTGTGACAT
TGTTGGTCTGGGGTGACACATGTTTGCCAATTCAGTGCATCACGGAGAGGCAGATCTTGGGGATAAGGAA
GTGCAGGACAGCATGGACGTGGGACATGCAGGTGTTGAGGGCTCTGGGACACTCTCCAAGTCACAGCGTT
CAGAACAGCCTTAAGGATAAGAAGATAGGATAGAAGGACAAAGAGCAAGTTAAAACCCAGCATGGAGAGG
AGCACAAAAAGGCCACAGACACTGCTGGTCCCTGTGTCTGAGCCTGCATGTTTGATGGTGTCTGGATGCA
AGCAGAAGGGGTGGAAGAGCTTGCCTGGAGAGATACAGCTGGGTCAGTAGGACTGGGACAGGCAGCTGGA
GAATTGCCATGTAGATGTTCATACAATCGTCAAATCATGAAGGCTGGAAAAGCCCTCCAAGATCCCCAAG
ACCAACCCCAACCCACCCACCGTGCCCACTGGCCATGTCCCTCAGTGCCACATCCCCACAGTTCTTCATC
ACCTCCAGGGACGGTGACCCCCCCACCTCCGTGGGCAGCTGTGCCACTGCAGCACCGCTCTTTGGAGAAG
GTAAATCTTGCTAAATCCAGCCCGACCCTCCCCTGGCACAACGTAAGGCCATTATCTCTCATCCAACTCC
AGGACGGAGTCAGTGAGGATGGGGCTCTAGAGGATCTAGCCGCGTTGACATTGATTATTGACTAGTTATT
AATAGTAATCAATTACGGGGTCATTAGTTCATAGCCCATATATGGAGTTCCGCGTTACATAACTTACGGT
AAATGGCCCGCCTGGCTGACCGCCCAACGACCCCCGCCCATTGACGTCAATAATGACGTATGTTCCCATA
GTAACGCCAATAGGGACTTTCCATTGACGTCAATGGGTGGAGTATTTACGGTAAACTGCCCACTTGGCAG
TACATCAAGTGTATCATATGCCAAGTACGCCCCCTATTGACGTCAATGACGGTAAATGGCCCGCCTGGCA
TTATGCCCAGTACATGACCTTATGGGACTTTCCTACTTGGCAGTACATCTACGTATTAGTCATCGCTATT
ACCATGGTCGAGGTGAGCCCCACGTTCTGCTTCACTCTCCCCATCTCCCCCCCCTCCCCACCCCCAATTT
TGTATTTATTTATTTTTTAATTATTTTGTGCAGCGATGGGGGCGGGGGGGGGGGGGGNCGCGCGCCRGGS
GGGGCGGGGSGGGGSGRGGGGSGGGGSGGGGCGAGGCGGAGAGGTGCGGCGGCAGCCAATCAGAGCGGCG
CGCTCCGAAAGTTTCCTTTTATGGCGAGGCGGCGGCGGCGGCGGCCCTATAAAAAGCGAAGCGCGCGGCG
GGCGGGAGTCGCTGCGCGCTGCCTTCGCCCCGTGCCCCGCTCCGCCGCCGCCTCGCGCCGCCCGCCCCGG
CTCTGACTGACCGCGTTACTCCCACAGGTGAGCGGGCGGGACGGCCCTTCTCCTCCGGGCTGTAATTAGC
GCTTGGTTTAATGACGGCTTGTTTCTTTTCTGTGGCTGCGTGAAAGCCTTGAGGGGCTCCGGGAGGGCCC
TTTGTGCGGGGGGAGCGGCTCGGGGGGTGCGTGCGTGTGTGTGTGCGTGGGGAGCGCCGCGTGCGGCTCC
GCGCTGCCCGGCGGCTGTGAGCGCTGCGGGCGCGGCGCGGGGCTTTGTGCGCTCCGCAGTGTGCGCGAGG
GGAGCGCGGCCGGGGGCGGTGCCCCGCGGTGCGGGGGGGGCTGCGAGGGGAACAAAGGCTGCGTGCGGGG
TGTGTGCGTGGGGGGGTGAGCAGGGGGTGTGGGCGCGTCGGTCGGGCTGCAACCCCCCCTGCACCCCCCT
CCCCGAGTTGCTGAGCACGGCCCGGCTTCGGGTGCGGGGCTCCGTACGGGGCGTGGCGCGGGGCTCGCCG
TGCCGGGCGGGGGGTGGCGGCAGGTGGGGGTGCCGGGCGGGGCGGGGCCGCCTCGGGCCGGGGRGGGCTC
GGGGGAGGGGCGCGGCGGCCCCCGGAGCGCCGGCGGCTGTCGAGGCGCGGCGAGCCGCAGCCATTGCCTT
TTATGGTAATCGTGCGAGAGGGCGCAGGGACTTCCTTTGTCCCAAATCTGTGCGGAGCCGAAATCTGGGA
GGCGCCGCCGCACCCCCTCTAGCGGGCGCGGGGCGAAGCGGTGCGGCGCCGGCAGGAAGGAAATGGGCGG
GGAGGGCCTTCGTGCGTCGCCGCGCCGCCGTCCCCTTCTCCCTCTCCAGCCTCGGGGCTGTCCGCGGGGG
GACGGCTGCCTTCGGGGGGGACGGGGCAGGGCGGGGTTCGGCTTCTGGCGTGTGACCGGCGGCTCTAGAG
CCTCTGCTAACCATGTTCATGCCTTCTTCTTTTTCCTACAGCTCCTGGGCAACGTGCTGGTTATTGTGCT
GTCTCATCATTTTGGCAAAACCATGGTGAGCAAGGGCGAGGAGCTGTTCACCGGGGTGGTGCCCATCCTG
GTCGAGCTGGACGGCGACGTAAACGGCCACAAGTTCAGCGTGTCTGGCGAGGGCGAGGGCGATGCCACCT
ACGGCAAGCTGACCCTGAAGTTCATCTGCACCACCGGCAAGCTGCCCGTGCCCTGGCCCACCCTCGTGAC
CACCCTGACCTACGGCGTGCAGTGCTTCAGCCGCTACCCCGACCACATGAAGCAGCACGACTTCTTCAAG
TCCGCCATGCCCGAAGGCTACGTCCAGGAGCGCACCATCTTCTTCAAGGACGACGGCAACTACAAGACCC
GCGCCGAGGTGAAGTTCGAGGGCGACACCCTGGTGAACCGCATCGAGCTGAAGGGCATCGACTTCAAGGA
GGACGGCAACATCCTGGGGCACAAGCTGGAGTACAACTACAACAGCCACAACGTCTATATCATGGCTAGG
TGCAAAATCCCCAACGACCTGAAACAGAAAGTTATGAACCACAAAGGTGAGTACTAAGTACCGGAGTCGC
TGCGTTGCCTTCGCCCCGTGCCCCGCTCCGACCGGGAAGTTCCTATTCCGAAGTTCCTATTCTTCAAATA
GTATAGGAACTTCGAATTCTGCAGATATCCAGCACAGTGGCGGCCGCTAGCATCGTTACGCGTGAAGTTC
CTATTCCGAAGTTCCTATTCTCTAGAAAGTATAGGAACTTCGGATCCGTACTCACCTTGTAAATGTCAGG
GCCGTTCAAACCCTTGTCATCGTCGTCCTTGTAGTCGATCCCGCATGTTGCAAAGTTGTACACAGCTGGG
GAAAAAAAAGGGACAGGATAAGTATGACATCATCAAGGAAACCCTGGACTACTGCGCCCTGGGCCCGAAG
TTCCTATACTATTTGAAGAATAGGAACTTCGGAATAGGAACTTCAAGCTTGCAGTGAAAAAAATGCTTTA
TTTGTGAAATTTGTGATGCTATTGCTTTATTTGTAACCATTATAAGCTGCAATAAACAAGTTAACAACAA
CAATTGCATTCATTTTATGTTTCAGGTTCAGGGGGAGGTGTGGGAGGTTTTTTAAAGCAAGTAAAACCTC
TACAAATGTGGTATGGCTGATTATAAGCTTGAAGTTCCTATACTTTCTAGAGAATAGGAACTTCGGAATA
GGAACTTCGGCGCGCCGCAGGACAACTGCATGGGGGCTGGGATGGGCATAAGAATAAATGTCTATGTGGA
CAGCCTTAACCACTTCAGCCATGACCTCTATGTATGTTTCTAACCCCACAGGGAGTTTATCAGTTTAAAT
CCGTTGAGTTTGACGCAGCCGCAGACCTGTCTATCTGTCGAAGATCCGCCGACAAGCAGAAGAACGGCAT
CAAGGCGAACTTCAAGATCCGCCACAACATCGAGGACGGCAGCGTGCAGCTCGCCGACCACTACCAGCAG
AACACCCCCATCGGCGACGGCCCCGTGCTGCTGCCCGACAACCACTACCTGAGCACCCAGTCCGCCCTGA
GCAAAGACCCCAACGAGAAGCGCGATCACATGGTCCTGCTGGAGTTCGTGACCGCCGCCGGGATCACTCT
CGGCATGGACGAGCTGTACAAGTAAGTCGAGCATGCATCTAGAGGGCCCTATTCTATAGTGTCACCTAAA
TGCTAGAGCTCGCTGATCAGCCTCGACTGTGCCTTCTAGTTGCCAGCCATCTGTTGTTTGCCCCTCCCCC
GTGCCTTCCTTGACCCTGGAAGGTGCCACTCCCACTGTCCTTTCCTAATAAAATGAGGAAATTGCATCGC
ATTGTCTGAGTAGGTGTCATTCTATTCTGGGGGGTGGGGTGGGGCAGGACAGCAAGGGGGAGGATTGGGA
AGACAATAGCAGGCATGCTGGGGATGCGGTGGGCTCTATGGCTTTATACTACACCTAGTCCGCGGTGGGC
GGGAGTCTTCTGGGCAGGCTTAAAGGCTAACCTGGTGTGTGGGCGTTGTCCTGCAGGGGAATTGAACAGG
TGTAAAATTGGAGGGACAAGACTTCCCACAGATTTTCGGTTTTGTCGGGAAGTTTTTTAATAGGGGCAAA
TAAGGAAAATGGGAGGATAGGTAGTCATCTGGGGTTTTATGCAGCAAAACTACAGGTTATTATTGCTTGT
GATCCGCCTCGGAGTATTTTCCATCGAGGTAGATTAAAGACATGCTCACCCGAGTTTTATACTCTCCTGC
TTGAGATCCTTACTACAGTATGAAATTACAGTGTCGCGAGTTAGACTATGTAAGCAGAATTTTAATCATT
TTTAAAGAGCCCAGTACTTCATATCCATTTCTCCCGCTCCTTCTGCAGCCTTATCAAAAGGTATTTTAGA
ACACTCATTTTAGCCCCATTTTCATTTATTATACTGGCTTATCCAACCCCTAGACAGAGCATTGGCATTT
TCCCTTTCCTGATCTTAGAAGTCTGATGACTCATGAAACCAGACAGATTAGTTACATACACCACAAATCG
AGGCTGTAGCTGGGGCCTCAACACTGCAGTTCTTTTATAACTCCTTAGTACACTTTTTGTTGATCCTTTG
CCTTGATCCTTAATTTTCAGTGTCTATCACCTCTCCCGTCAGGTGGTGTTCCACATTTGGGCCTATTCTC
AGTCCAGGGAGTTTTACAACAATAGATGTATTGAGAATCCAACCTAAAGCTTAACTTTCCACTCCCATGA
ATGCCTCTCTCCTTTTTCTCCATTTATAAACTGAGCTGGTACCCAATTCGCCCTATAGTGAGTCGTATTA
CGCGCGCTCACTGGCCGTCGTTTTACAACGTCGTGACTGGGAAAACCCTGGCGTTACCCAACTTAATCGC
CTTGCAGCACATCCCCCTTTCGCCAGCTGGCGTAATAGCGAAGAGGCCCGCACCGATCGCCCTTCCCAAC
AGTTGCGCAGCCTGAATGGCGAATGGG
[124 nt withheld, positions 14518-14641]
C
[91 nt withheld, positions 14643-14733]
A
[49 nt withheld, positions 14735-14783]
CCTTTGACGTTGGAGTCCACGTTCTTT
[37 nt withheld, positions 14811-14847]
ACCCTATCTCGGTCTATTCTTTTGATTTATAAGGGATTTTGCCGATTTCGGCCTATTGGTTAAAAAATGA
GCTGATTT
